Addgene plasmid #140506: CAG::PhiC31
Purpose: Encodes PhiC31 recombinase driven by the CAG promoter
Depositing lab: Mark Emerson. Depositing organization: The City University of New York (CUNY) on behalf of City College of New York. Publication: Lineage tracing analysis of cone photoreceptor associated cis-regulatory elements in the developing chicken retina. Schick E, McCaffery SD, Keblish EE, Thakurdin C, Emerson MM. Sci Rep. 2019 Jun 27;9(1):9358. doi: 10.1038/s41598-019-45750-7. PubMed 31249345.
Backbone
  Vector backbone: bp::PhiC31
  Backbone size w/o insert (bp): 7728
  Total vector size (bp): 9428
  Vector type: Mammalian Expression ; Chicken Expression
Growth in bacteria
  Bacterial resistance: Ampicillin, 100 μg/mL
  Growth temperature: 37°C
  Growth strain: DH5alpha
  Copy number: Unknown
Gene/Insert
  Gene/Insert name: CAG promoter
  Insert size (bp): 1701
  Cloning method: Restriction Enzyme; 5′ cloning site SalI (not destroyed); 3′ cloning site EcorI (not destroyed)
  Sequencing primers: 5′ GTTCCGCGCACATTTCCCCG
Resource information
  A portion of this plasmid was derived from a plasmid made by: CAG from Addgene plasmid #14757
Terms and licenses: Academic/Nonprofit Terms; Industry Terms: Not Available to Industry
Depositor comments: The depositor notes that this plasmid contains a ~20bp deletion near the start of the IRES sequence, which may impact IRES function, but was not of concern for this particular study.
How to cite: CAG::PhiC31 was a gift from Mark Emerson (Addgene plasmid # 140506 ; http://n2t.net/addgene:140506 ; RRID:Addgene_140506)
