[The description below was written by a language model from this plasmid's Addgene catalogue record and pLannotate feature annotations shown in this document.]
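Description:
CAG::PhiC31 is an ampicillin-selected expression plasmid of about 9.4 kb for vertebrate cells, catalogued for both mammalian and chicken expression. It was made by inserting a roughly 1.7 kb CAG promoter between SalI and EcoRI sites of a promoterless or test-promoter parent called bp::PhiC31. In bacteria it is maintained through a high-copy ColE1/pUC-type origin and the β-lactamase (AmpR) gene with its own promoter. Remnants of lac regulatory sequence, a small SV40 promoter fragment, an SV40 origin and an SV40 poly(A) signal are also present in the backbone.

The annotated CAG promoter consists of the CMV immediate-early enhancer, the chicken β-actin promoter and a chimeric β-actin/β-globin intron, giving strong, broadly active transcription. Upstream of it lie a synthetic poly(A) signal and an RNA polymerase II pause site, which typically insulate a cloned promoter from read-through transcription originating in the backbone. The feature table leaves the roughly 2 kb stretch between the intron and the IRES unannotated. This position fits the PhiC31 recombinase coding sequence named in the record, but the table does not confirm it. Downstream are an EMCV IRES, a fragment matching human placental alkaline phosphatase (annotated as SEAP) and a rabbit β-globin poly(A) signal, suggesting a bicistronic recombinase-plus-reporter transcript. The depositor notes a deletion of about 20 bp near the start of the IRES that may impair its function, so expression of the second cistron should not be assumed.

PhiC31 is a serine integrase that recombines attB and attP sites irreversibly. The associated study concerned lineage tracing of cis-regulatory elements in the developing chicken retina, where this ubiquitously driven version would plausibly serve as a constitutive recombinase source or positive control, although the record does not say so explicitly.
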