Features (pLannotate 1.2.2; 20 found; start..end, strand, type, name):
     47..95      +  polyA_signal   poly(A) signal: synthetic polyadenylation signal
    109..200     +  misc_feature   pause site: RNA polymerase II transcriptional pause signal from the human α2 globin gene
    211..590     +  enhancer       CMV enhancer: human cytomegalovirus immediate early enhancer
    592..867     +  promoter       chicken β-actin promoter: No description available
    868..1884    +  intron         chimeric intron: chimera between introns from chicken β-actin and rabbit β-globin
   3986..4448    +  misc_feature   IRES: internal ribosome entry site (IRES) of the encephalomyocarditis virus (EMCV)
   4461..5961    +  CDS            SEAP (fragment): secreted alkaline phosphatase from human placenta The natural enzyme has a C-terminal transmembrane sequence that is replaced by a GPI anchor.
   6379..6450    +  CDS            HBB (fragment): HBB_PONPY - Experimental evidence at transcript level: Swiss-Prot protein existence level 2. Involved in oxygen transport from the lung to the various peripheral tissues. From Pongo pygmaeus (Bornean orangutan).
   6521..6576    +  polyA_signal   β-globin poly(A) signal: rabbit β-globin polyadenylation signal (Gil and Proudfoot, 1987)
   6961..6977    -  protein_bind   lac operator: The lac repressor binds to the lac operator to inhibit transcription in E. coli. This inhibition can be relieved by adding lactose or isopropyl-β-D-thiogalactopyranoside (IPTG). lac repressor encoded by lacI
   6985..7015    -  promoter       lac promoter: promoter for the E. coli lac operon
   7030..7051    -  protein_bind   CAP binding site: CAP binding activates transcription in the presence of cAMP. E. coli catabolite activator protein
   7064..7103    -  CDS            lacI (fragment): lac repressor; lacI; The lac repressor binds to the lac operator to inhibit transcription in E. coli. This inhibition can be relieved by adding lactose or isopropyl-β-D-thiogalactopyranoside (IPTG).
   7110..7132    +  promoter       SV40 promoter (fragment): SV40 enhancer and early promoter
   7156..7291    +  rep_origin     SV40 ori: SV40 origin of replication
   7311..7445    +  polyA_signal   SV40 poly(A) signal: SV40 polyadenylation signal
   7447..7501    -  CDS            lacI (fragment): lac repressor; lacI; The lac repressor binds to the lac operator to inhibit transcription in E. coli. This inhibition can be relieved by adding lactose or isopropyl-β-D-thiogalactopyranoside (IPTG).
   7684..8272    -  rep_origin     ori: high-copy-number ColE1/pMB1/pBR322/pUC origin of replication
   8443..9303    -  CDS            AmpR: β-lactamase; bla; confers resistance to ampicillin, carbenicillin, and related antibiotics
   9304..9408    -  promoter       AmpR promoter: bla
>Addgene plasmid #140506 | CAG::PhiC31 | addgene full sequence | sequence record 491425 | Addgene NGS Result
GGTCGAGAAGTAATATTAAGGTACGGGAGGTACTTGGAGCGGCCGCAATAAAATATCTTTATTTTCATTA
CATCTGTGTGTTGGTTTTTTGTGTGAATCGATAGTACTAACATACGCTCTCCATCAAAACAAAACGAAAC
AAAACAAACTAGCAAAATAGGCTGTCCCCAGTGCAAGTGCAGGTGCCAGAACATTTCTCTATCGATAGTC
GACATTGATTATTGACTAGTTATTAATAGTAATCAATTACGGGGTCATTAGTTCATAGCCCATATATGGA
GTTCCGCGTTACATAACTTACGGTAAATGGCCCGCCTGGCTGACCGCCCAACGACCCCCGCCCATTGACG
TCAATAATGACGTATGTTCCCATAGTAACGCCAATAGGGACTTTCCATTGACGTCAATGGGTGGAGTATT
TACGGTAAACTGCCCACTTGGCAGTACATCAAGTGTATCATATGCCAAGTACGCCCCCTATTGACGTCAA
TGACGGTAAATGGCCCGCCTGGCATTATGCCCAGTACATGACCTTATGGGACTTTCCTACTTGGCAGTAC
ATCTACGTATTAGTCATCGCTATTACCATGGTCGAGGTGAGCCCCACGTTCTGCTTCACTCTCCCCATCT
CCCCCCCCTCCCCACCCCCAATTTTGTATTTATTTATTTTTTAATTATTTTGTGCAGCGATGGGGGCGGG
GGGGGGGGGGGSGCGCGCCAGGCGGGGCGGGGCGGGGCGAGGGGCGGGGCGGGGCGAGGCGGAGAGGTGC
GGCGGCAGCCAATCAGAGCGGCGCGCTCCGAAAGTTTCCTTTTATGGCGAGGCGGCGGCGGCGGCGGCCC
TATAAAAAGCGAAGCGCGCGGCGGGCGGGAGTCGCTGCGCGCTGCCTTCGCCCCGTGCCCCGCTCCGCCG
CCGCCTCGCGCCGCCCGCCCCGGCTCTGACTGACCGCGTTACTCCCACAGGTGAGCGGGCGGGACGGCCC
TTCTCCTCCGGGCTGTAATTAGCGCTTGGTTTAATGACGGCTTGTTTCTTTTCTGTGGCTGCGTGAAAGC
CTTGAGGGGCTCCGGGAGGGCCCTTTGTGCGGGGGGAGCGGCTCGGGGGGTGCGTGCGTGTGTGTGTGCG
TGGGGAGCGCCGCGTGCGGCTCCGCGCTGCCCGGCGGCTGTGAGCGCTGCGGGCGCGGCGCGGGGCTTTG
TGCGCTCCGCAGTGTGCGCGAGGGGAGCGCGGCCGGGGGCGGTGCCCCGCGGTGCGGGGGGGGCTGCGAG
GGGAACAAAGGCTGCGTGCGGGGTGTGTGCGTGGGGGGGTGAGCAGGGGGTGTGGGCGCGTCGGTCGGGC
TGCAACCCCCCCTGCACCCCCCTCCCCGAGTTGCTGAGCACGGCCCGGCTTCGGGTGCGGGGCTCCGTAC
GGGGCGTGGCGCGGGGCTCGCCGTGCCGGGCGGGGGGTGGCGGCAGGTGGGGGTGCCGGGCGGGGCGGGG
CCGCCTCGGGCCGGGGAGGGCTCGGGGGAGGGGCGCGGCGGCCCCCGGAGCGCCGGCGGCTGTCGAGGCG
CGGCGAGCCGCAGCCATTGCCTTTTATGGTAATCGTGCGAGAGGGCGCAGGGACTTCCTTTGTCCCAAAT
CTGTGCGGAGCCGAAATCTGGGAGGCGCCGCCGCACCCCCTCTAGCGGGCGCGGGGCGAAGCGGTGCGGC
GCCGGCAGGAAGGAAATGGGCGGGGAGGGCCTTCGTGCGTCGCCGCGCCGCCGTCCCCTTCTCCCTCTCC
AGCCTCGGGGCTGTCCGCGGGGGGACGGCTGCCTTCGGGGGGGACGGGGCAGGGCGGGGTTCGGCTTCTG
GCGTGTGACCGGCGGCTCTAGAGCCTCTGCTAACCATGTTCATGCCTTCTTCTTTTTCCTACAGCTCCTG
GGCAACGTGCTGGTTATTGTGCTGTCTCATCATTTTGGCAAAGAATTCTATATAATGGAAGCTTGACCGG
AGCCGTTAGTTGCCCGTCGGACGCGATTTGCGAGGCGCTTTATGCGCGCACCGGGACCATGGATACCTAC
GCCGGAGCCTACGACAGACAGAGCCGGGAGAGAGAGAACAGCAGCGCCGCCAGCCCCGCCACCCAGAGAA
GCGCCAACGAGGATAAGGCCGCCGATCTGCAGAGAGAGGTGGAGAGGGACGGCGGCAGATTCAGATTTGT
GGGCCACTTCAGCGAGGCCCCTGGCACCAGCGCCTTCGGCACCGCCGAGAGACCCGAGTTCGAGAGAATC
CTGAACGAGTGTAGGGCCGGCAGGCTGAACATGATCATCGTGTACGACGTGTCCCGGTTCAGCAGGCTGA
AGGTGATGGACGCCATCCCTATCGTGTCCGAGCTGCTGGCCCTGGGCGTGACCATCGTGTCCACCCAGGA
AGGCGTCTTTAGACAGGGCAACGTGATGGACCTGATCCACCTGATCATGAGGCTGGACGCCAGCCACAAG
GAGAGCAGCCTGAAGAGCGCCAAGATCCTGGACACCAAGAACCTGCAGAGGGAGCTGGGCGGCTATGTGG
GCGGCAAGGCCCCCTACGGCTTCGAGCTGGTGTCCGAGACCAAGGAGATCACCCGGAACGGCAGGATGGT
GAACGTGGTGATCAACAAGCTGGCCCACAGCACCACCCCCCTGACCGGCCCCTTCGAGTTTGAGCCCGAC
GTGATCAGGTGGTGGTGGCGGGAGATCAAGACCCACAAGCACCTGCCTTTCAAGCCCGGCAGCCAGGCCG
CCATCCACCCCGGCAGCATCACCGGCCTGTGTAAGAGAATGGACGCCGACGCCGTGCCCACCAGAGGCGA
GACCATCGGCAAGAAAACCGCCAGCAGCGCCTGGGACCCCGCCACCGTGATGAGAATCCTGAGGGACCCT
AGGATCGCCGGCTTCGCCGCCGAGGTGATCTACAAGAAGAAGCCCGACGGCACCCCCACCACCAAGATCG
AGGGCTACAGAATCCAGAGAGACCCCATCACCCTGAGACCTGTGGAGCTGGACTGTGGCCCTATCATCGA
GCCTGCCGAGTGGTACGAGCTGCAGGCCTGGCTGGACGGCAGAGGCAGAGGCAAGGGCCTGAGCAGAGGC
CAGGCCATCCTGAGCGCCATGGACAAGCTGTACTGTGAGTGTGGCGCCGTGATGACCAGCAAGAGAGGCG
AGGAGAGCATCAAGGACAGCTACCGGTGCCGGAGAAGAAAGGTGGTGGACCCCAGCGCCCCTGGCCAGCA
CGAGGGCACCTGTAATGTGAGCATGGCCGCCCTGGACAAGTTCGTGGCCGAGCGGATCTTCAACAAGATC
CGGCACGCCGAGGGCGACGAGGAGACCCTGGCCCTGCTGTGGGAGGCCGCCAGAAGATTCGGCAAGCTGA
CCGAGGCCCCCGAGAAGAGCGGCGAGAGGGCCAACCTGGTGGCCGAGAGAGCCGACGCCCTGAACGCCCT
GGAGGAGCTGTACGAGGACAGAGCCGCCGGAGCCTATGACGGCCCTGTGGGCAGGAAGCACTTCAGAAAG
CAGCAGGCCGCCCTGACCCTGAGACAGCAGGGCGCCGAGGAAAGACTGGCCGAGCTGGAGGCCGCCGAGG
CCCCTAAGCTGCCCCTGGATCAGTGGTTCCCCGAGGATGCCGACGCCGACCCCACCGGCCCCAAGTCCTG
GTGGGGCAGAGCCAGCGTGGACGACAAGAGGGTGTTCGTGGGCCTGTTCGTGGATAAGATCGTGGTGACC
AAGAGCACCACCGGCAGGGGCCAGGGCACCCCCATCGAGAAGAGAGCCAGCATCACCTGGGCCAAGCCTC
CCACCGACGACGACGAGGATGACGCCCAGGACGGCACCGAGGACGTGGCCGCCCCTAAGAAAAAGCGGAA
AGTGTGATGTACAAGTAAAGCGGCCAATTCCSCCYCCCCCCCCCCTAACGTTACTGGCCGAAGCCGCTTG
GAATAAGGCCGGTGTGCGTTTGTCTATATGTTATTTTCCACCATATTGCCGTCTTTTGGCAATGTGAGGG
CCCGGAAACCTGGCCCTGTCTTCTTGACGAGCATTCCTAGGGGTCTTTCCCCTCTCGCCAAAGGAATGCA
AGGTCTGTTGAATGTCGTGAAGGAAGCAGTTCCTCTGGAAGCTTCTTGAAGACAAACAACGTCTGTAGCG
ACCCTTTGCAGGCAGCGGAACCCCCCACCTGGCGACAGGTGCCTCTGCGGCCAAAAGCCACGTGTATAAG
ATACACCTGCAAAGGCGGCACAACCCCAGTGCCACGTTGTGAGTTGGATAGTTGTGGAAAGAGTCAAATG
GCTCTCCTCAAGCGTATTCAACAAGGGGCTGAAGGATGCCCAGAAGGTACCCCATTGTATGGGATCTGAT
CTGGGGCCTCGGTGCACATGCTTTACATGTGTTTAGTCGAGGTTAAAAAAACGTCTAGGCCCCCCGAACC
ACGGGGACGTGGTTTTCCTTTGAAAAACACGATGATAATATGGGGTCGAGGCTGCTGCTGCTGCTGCTGC
TGGGCCTGAGGCTACAGCTCTCCCTGGGCATCATCCCAGTTGAGGAGGAGAACCCGGACTTCTGGAACCG
CGAGGCAGCCGAGGCCCTGGGTGCCGCCAAGAAGCTGCAGCCTGCACAGACAGCCGCCAAGAACCTCATC
ATCTTCCTGGGCGATGGGATGGGGGTGTCTACGGTGACAGCTGCCAGGATCCTAAAAGGGCAGAAGAAGG
ACAAACTGGGGCCTGAGATACCCCTGGCCATGGACCGCTTCCCATATGTGGCTCTGTCCAAGACATACAA
TGTAGACAAACATGTGCCAGACAGTGGAGCCACAGCCACGGCCTACCTGTGCGGGGTCAAGGGCAACTTC
CAGACCATTGGCTTGAGTGCAGCCGCCCGCTTTAACCAGTGCAACACGACACGCGGCAACGAGGTCATCT
CCGTGATGAATCGGGCCAAGAAAGCAGGGAAGTCAGTGGGAGTGGTAACCACCACACGAGTGCAGCACGC
CTCGCCAGCCGGCACCTACGCCCACACGGTGAACCGCAACTGGTACTCGGACGCCGACGTGCCTGCCTCG
GCCCGCCAGGAGGGGTGCCAGGACATCGCTACGCAGCTCATCTCCAACATGGACATTGACGTGATCCTAG
GTGGAGGCCGAAAGTACATGTTTCGCATGGGAACCCCAGACCCTGAGTACCCAGATGACTACAGCCAAGG
TGGGACCAGGCTGGACGGGAAGAATCTGGTGCAGGAATGGCTGGCGAAGCGCCAGGGTGCCCGGTATGTG
TGGAACCGCACTGAGCTCATGCAGGCTTCCCTGGACCCGTCTGTGACCCATCTCATGGGTCTCTTTGAGC
CTGGAGACATGAAATACGAGATCCACCGAGACTCCACACTGGACCCCTCCCTGATGGAGATGACAGAGGC
TGCCCTGCGCCTGCTGAGCAGGAACCCCCGCGGCTTCTTCCTCTTCGTGGAGGGTGGTCGCATCGACCAT
GGTCATCATGAAAGCAGGGCTTACCGGGCACTGACTGAGACGATCATGTTCGACGACGCCATTGAGAGGG
CGGGCCAGCTCACCAGCGAGGAGGACACGCTGAGCCTCGTCACTGCCGACCACTCCCACGTCTTCTCCTT
CGGAGGCTACCCCCTGCGAGGGAGCTCCATCTTCGGGCTGGCCCCTGGCAAGGCCCGGGACAGGAAGGCC
TACACGGTCCTCCTATACGGAAACGGTCCAGGCTATGTGCTCAAGGACGGCGCCCGGCCGGATGTTACCG
AGAGCGAGAGCGGGAGCCCCGAGTATCGGCAGCAGTCAGCAGTGCCCCTGGACGAAGAGACCCACGCAGG
CGAGGACGTGGCGGTGTTCGCGCGCGGCCCGCAGGCGCACCTGGTTCACGGCGTGCAGGAGCAGACCTTC
ATAGCGCACGTCATGGCCTTCGCCGCCTGCCTGGAGCCCTACACCGCCTGCGACCTGGCGCCCCCCGCCG
GCACCACCGACGCCGCGCACCCGGGGCGGTCCGTGGTCCCCGCGTTGCTTCCTCTGCTGGCCGGGACCCT
GCTGCTGCTGGAGACGGCCACTGCTCCCTGAGTGTCCCGTCCCTGGGGCTCCTGCTTCCCCATCCCGGAG
TTCTCCTGCTCCCCACCTCCTGTCGTCCTGCCTGGCCTCCAGCCCGAGTCGTCATCCCCGGAGTCCCTAT
ACAGAGGTCCTGCCATGGAACCTTCCCCTCCCCGTGCGCTCTGGGGACTGAGCCCATGACACCAAACCTG
CCCCTTGGCTGCTCTCGGACTCCCTACCCCAACCCCAGGGACTGCAGGTTGTGCCCTGTGGCTGCCTGCA
CCCCAGGAAAGGAGGGGGCTCAGGCCATCCAGCCACCACCTACAGCCCAGTGGGGTCGAGGATATCGCGG
CCGGCCGCACTCCTCAGGTGCAGGCTGCCTATCAGAAGGTGGTGGCTGGTGTGGCCAATGCCCTGGCTCA
CAAATACCACTGAGATCTTTTTCCCTCTGCCAAAAATTATGGGGACATCATGAAGCCCCTTGAGCATCTG
ACTTCTGGCTAATAAAGGAAATTTATTTTCATTGCAATAGTGTGTTGGAATTTTTTGTGTCTCTCACTCG
GAAGGACATATGGGAGGGCAAATCATTTAAAACATCAGAATGAGTATTTGGTTTAGAGTTTGGCAACATA
TGCCCATATGCTGGCTGCCATGAACAAAGGTTGGCTATAAAGAGGTCATCAGTATATGAAACAGCCCCCT
GCTGTCCATTCCTTATTCCATAGAAAAGCCTTGACTTGAGGTTAGATTTTTTTTATATTTTGTTTTGTGT
TATTTTTTTCTTTAACATCCCTAAAATTTTCCTTACATGTTTTACTAGCCAGATTTTTCCTCCTCTCCTG
ACTACTCCCAGTCATAGCTGTCCCTCTTCTCTTATGGAGATCCCTCGACCTGCAGCCCAAGCTTGGCGTA
ATCATGGTCATAGCTGTTTCCTGTGTGAAATTGTTATCCGCTCACAATTCCACACAACATACGAGCCGGA
AGCATAAAGTGTAAAGCCTGGGGTGCCTAATGAGTGAGCTAACTCACATTAATTGCGTTGCGCTCACTGC
CCGCTTTCCAGTCGGGAAACCTGTCGTGCCAGCGGATCCGCATCTCAATTAGTCAGCAACCATAGTCCCG
CCCCTAACTCCGCCCATCCCGCCCCTAACTCCGCCCAGTTCCGCCCATTCTCCGCCCCATGGCTGACTAA
TTTTTTTTATTTATGCAGAGGCCGAGGCCGCCTCGGCCTCTGAGCTATTCCAGAAGTAGTGAGGAGGCTT
TTTTGGAGGCCTAGGCTTTTGCAAAAAGCTAACTTGTTTATTGCAGCTTATAATGGTTACAAATAAAGCA
ATAGCATCACAAATTTCACAAATAAAGCATTTTTTTCACTGCATTCTAGTTGTGGTTTGTCCAAACTCAT
CAATGTATCTTATCATGTCTGGATCCGCTGCATTAATGAATCGGCCAACGCGCGGGGAGAGGCGGTTTGC
GTATTGGGCGCTCTTCCGCTTCCTCGCTCACTGACTCGCTGCGCTCGGTCGTTCGGCTGCGGCGAGCGGT
ATCAGCTCACTCAAAGGCGGTAATACGGTTATCCACAGAATCAGGGGATAACGCAGGAAAGAACATGTGA
GCAAAAGGCCAGCAAAAGGCCAGGAACCGTAAAAAGGCCGCGTTGCTGGCGTTTTTCCATAGGCTCCGCC
CCCCTGACGAGCATCACAAAAATCGACGCTCAAGTCAGAGGTGGCGAAACCCGACAGGACTATAAAGATA
CCAGGCGTTTCCCCCTGGAAGCTCCCTCGTGCGCTCTCCTGTTCCGACCCTGCCGCTTACCGGATACCTG
TCCGCCTTTCTCCCTTCGGGAAGCGTGGCGCTTTCTCATAGCTCACGCTGTAGGTATCTCAGTTCGGTGT
AGGTCGTTCGCTCCAAGCTGGGCTGTGTGCACGAACCCCCCGTTCAGCCCGACCGCTGCGCCTTATCCGG
TAACTATCGTCTTGAGTCCAACCCGGTAAGACACGACTTATCGCCACTGGCAGCAGCCACTGGTAACAGG
ATTAGCAGAGCGAGGTATGTAGGCGGTGCTACAGAGTTCTTGAAGTGGTGGCCTAACTACGGCTACACTA
GAAGAACAGTATTTGGTATCTGCGCTCTGCTGAAGCCAGTTACCTTCGGAAAAAGAGTTGGTAGCTCTTG
ATCCGGCAAACAAACCACCGCTGGTAGCGGTGGTTTTTTTGTTTGCAAGCAGCAGATTACGCGCAGAAAA
AAAGGATCTCAAGAAGATCCTTTGATCTTTTCTACGGGGTCTGACGCTCAGTGGAACGAAAACTCACGTT
AAGGGATTTTGGTCATGAGATTATCAAAAAGGATCTTCACCTAGATCCTTTTAAATTAAAAATGAAGTTT
TAAATCAATCTAAAGTATATATGAGTAAACTTGGTCTGACAGTTACCAATGCTTAATCAGTGAGGCACCT
ATCTCAGCGATCTGTCTATTTCGTTCATCCATAGTTGCCTGACTCCCCGTCGTGTAGATAACTACGATAC
GGGAGGGCTTACCATCTGGCCCCAGTGCTGCAATGATACCGCGAGACCCACGCTCACCGGCTCCAGATTT
ATCAGCAATAAACCAGCCAGCCGGAAGGGCCGAGCGCAGAAGTGGTCCTGCAACTTTATCCGCCTCCATC
CAGTCTATTAATTGTTGCCGGGAAGCTAGAGTAAGTAGTTCGCCAGTTAATAGTTTGCGCAACGTTGTTG
CCATTGCTACAGGCATCGTGGTGTCACGCTCGTCGTTTGGTATGGCTTCATTCAGCTCCGGTTCCCAACG
ATCAAGGCGAGTTACATGATCCCCCATGTTGTGCAAAAAAGCGGTTAGCTCCTTCGGTCCTCCGATCGTT
GTCAGAAGTAAGTTGGCCGCAGTGTTATCACTCATGGTTATGGCAGCACTGCATAATTCTCTTACTGTCA
TGCCATCCGTAAGATGCTTTTCTGTGACTGGTGAGTACTCAACCAAGTCATTCTGAGAATAGTGTATGCG
GCGACCGAGTTGCTCTTGCCCGGCGTCAATACGGGATAATACCGCGCCACATAGCAGAACTTTAAAAGTG
CTCATCATTGGAAAACGTTCTTCGGGGCGAAAACTCTCAAGGATCTTACCGCTGTTGAGATCCAGTTCGA
TGTAACCCACTCGTGCACCCAACTGATCTTCAGCATCTTTTACTTTCACCAGCGTTTCTGGGTGAGCAAA
AACAGGAAGGCAAAATGCCGCAAAAAAGGGAATAAGGGCGACACGGAAATGTTGAATACTCATACTCTTC
CTTTTTCAATATTATTGAAGCATTTATCAGGGTTATTGTCTCATGAGCGGATACATATTTGAATGTATTT
AGAAAAATAAACAAATAGGGGTTCCGCGCACATTTCCCCGAAAAGTGCCACCTG
